Features (pLannotate 1.2.2; 12 found; start..end, strand, type, name):
    717..809     +  CDS            lacI (fragment): lac repressor; lacI; The lac repressor binds to the lac operator to inhibit transcription in E. coli. This inhibition can be relieved by adding lactose or isopropyl-β-D-thiogalactopyranoside (IPTG).
    864..891     -  terminator     rrnB T2 terminator: transcription terminator T2 from the E. coli rrnB gene
   1023..1066    +  terminator     rrnB T1 terminator: Escherichia coli rrnB; transcription terminator T1 from the E. coli rrnB gene
   1113..1149    -  CDS            lacZα (fragment): LacZα fragment of β-galactosidase; lacZ fragment
   1165..1261    +  protein_bind   attL1: mutant version of attL; recombination site for the Gateway® LR reaction LR Clonase™
   1294..1473    +  CDS            NS6_SARS2: Experimental evidence at protein level: Swiss-Prot protein existence level 1. Disrupts cell nuclear import complex formation by tethering karyopherin alpha 2 and karyopherin beta 1 to the membrane. Retention of import factors at the ER/Golgi membrane leads to a loss of transport into the nucleus. Thereby prevents STAT1 nuclear translocation in response to interferon signaling, thus blocking the expression of interferon stimulated genes (ISGs) that display multiple antiviral activities (PubMed:33097660). Suppresses IFN-beta production possibly by blocking IRF3 nuclear translocation (PubMed:3297
   1505..1603    -  protein_bind   attL2: mutant version of attL; recombination site for the Gateway® LR reaction LR Clonase™
   1621..1639    -  promoter       T7 promoter: promoter for bacteriophage T7 RNA polymerase
   1829..1852    +  promoter       Pc promoter (fragment): intI1 (promoter lies within the coding sequence); class 1 integron promoter
   2028..2084    +  CDS            GmR (fragment): gentamycin acetyltransferase; aacC1; confers resistance to gentamycin
   2091..2882    +  CDS            SmR: aminoglycoside adenylyltransferase (Murphy, 1985); aadA; confers resistance to spectinomycin and streptomycin
   2975..534     +  rep_origin     ori (across the origin): high-copy-number ColE1/pMB1/pBR322/pUC origin of replication
>Addgene plasmid | pEntry_SARS-CoV-2-ORF6 | analyzer sequence | sequence record 327325
CTACCAGCGGTGGTTTGTTTGCCGGATCAAGAGCTACCAACTCTTTTTCCGAAGGTAACTGGCTTCAGCA
GAGCGCAGATACCAAATACTGTCCTTCTAGTGTAGCCGTAGTTAGGCCACCACTTCAAGAACTCTGTAGC
ACCGCCTACATACCTCGCTCTGCTAATCCTGTTACCAGTGGCTGCTGCCAGTGGCGATAAGTCGTGTCTT
ACCGGGTTGGACTCAAGACGATAGTTACCGGATAAGGCGCAGCGGTCGGGCTGAACGGGGGGTTCGTGCA
CACAGCCCAGCTTGGAGCGAACGACCTACACCGAACTGAGATACCTACAGCGTGAGCATTGAGAAAGCGC
CACGCTTCCCGAAGGGAGAAAGGCGGACAGGTATCCGGTAAGCGGCAGGGTCGGAACAGGAGAGCGCACG
AGGGAGCTTCCAGGGGGAAACGCCTGGTATCTTTATAGTCCTGTCGGGTTTCGCCACCTCTGACTTGAGC
GTCGATTTTTGTGATGCTCGTCAGGGGGGCGGAGCCTATGGAAAAACGCCAGCAACGCGGCCTTTTTACG
GTTCCTGGCCTTTTGCTGGCCTTTTGCTCACATGTTCTTTCCTGCGTTATCCCCTGATTCTGTGGATAAC
CGTATTACCGCCTTTGAGTGAGCTGATACCGCTCGCCGCAGCCGAACGACCGAGCGCAGCGAGTCAGTGA
GCGAGGAAGCGGAAGAGCGCCCAATACGCAAACCGCCTCTCCCCGCGCGTTGGCCGATTCATTAATGCAG
CTGGCACGACAGGTTTCCCGACTGGAAAGCGGGCAGTGAGCGCAACGCAATTAATACGCGTACCGCTAGC
CAGGAAGAGTTTGTAGAAACGCAAAAAGGCCATCCGTCAGGATGGCCTTCTGCTTAGTTTGATGCCTGGC
AGTTTATGGCGGGCGTCCTGCCCGCCACCCTCCGGGCCGTTGCTTCACAACGTTCAAATCCGCTCCCGGC
GGATTTGTCCTACTCAGGAGAGCGTTCACCGACAAACAACAGATAAAACGAAAGGCCCAGTCTTCCGACT
GAGCCTTTCGTTTTATTTGATGCCTGGCAGTTCCCTACTCTCGCGTTAACGCTAGCATGGATGTTTTCCC
AGTCACGACGTTGTAAAACGACGGCCAGTCTTAAGCTCGGGCCCCAAATAATGATTTTATTTTGACTGAT
AGTGACCTGTTCGTTGCAACAAATTGATGAGCAATGCTTTTTTATAATGCCAACTTTGTACAAAAAAGCA
GAAGGGCCGTCAAGGCCAGGATCCATGGGATCCTTTCATCTCGTTGACTTTCAGGTTACTATAGCAGAGA
TATTACTAATTATTATGAGGACTTTTAAAGTTTCCATTTGGAATCTTGATTACATCATAAACCTCATAAT
TAAAAATTTATCTAAGTCACTAACTGAGAATAAATATTCTCAATTAGATGAAGAGCAACCAATGGAGATT
GATCTTAATTAAGACGCGATCGCGGCCTCATGGGCCCAGCTTTCTTGTACAAAGTTGGCATTATAAAAAA
TAATTGCTCATCAATTTGTTGCAACGAACAGGTCACTATCAGTCAAAATAAAATCATTATTTGCCATCCA
GCTGATATCCCCTATAGTGAGTCGTATTACATGGTCATAGCTGTTTCCTGGCAGCTCTGGCCCGTGTCTC
AAAATCTCTGATGTTACATTGCACAAGATAAAAATATATCATCATGCCTCCTCTAGACCAGCCAGGACAG
AAATGCCTCGACTTCGCTGCTGCCCAAGGTTGCCGGGTGACGCACACCGTGGAAACGGATGAAGGCACGA
ACCCAGTGGACATAAGCCTGTTCGGTTCGTAAGCTGTAATGCAAGTAGCGTATGCGCTCACGCAACTGGT
CCAGAACCTTGACCGAACGCAGCGGTGGTAACGGCGCAGTGGCGGTTTTCATGGCTTGTTATGACTGTTT
TTTTGGGGTACAGTCTATGCCTCGGGCATCCAAGCAGCAAGCGCGTTACGCCGTGGGTCGATGTTTGATG
TTATGGAGCAGCAACGATGTTACGCAGCAGGGCAGTCGCCCTAAAACAAAGTTAAACATCATGAGGGAAG
CGGTGATCGCCGAAGTATCGACTCAACTATCAGAGGTAGTTGGCGTCATCGAGCGCCATCTCGAACCGAC
GTTGCTGGCCGTACATTTGTACGGCTCCGCAGTGGATGGCGGCCTGAAGCCACACAGTGATATTGATTTG
CTGGTTACGGTGACCGTAAGGCTTGATGAAACAACGCGGCGAGCTTTGATCAACGACCTTTTGGAAACTT
CGGCTTCCCCTGGAGAGAGCGAGATTCTCCGCGCTGTAGAAGTCACCATTGTTGTGCACGACGACATCAT
TCCGTGGCGTTATCCAGCTAAGCGCGAACTGCAATTTGGAGAATGGCAGCGCAATGACATTCTTGCAGGT
ATCTTCGAGCCAGCCACGATCGACATTGATCTGGCTATCTTGCTGACAAAAGCAAGAGAACATAGCGTTG
CCTTGGTAGGTCCAGCGGCGGAGGAACTCTTTGATCCGGTTCCTGAACAGGATCTATTTGAGGCGCTAAA
TGAAACCTTAACGCTATGGAACTCGCCGCCCGACTGGGCTGGCGATGAGCGAAATGTAGTGCTTACGTTG
TCCCGCATTTGGTACAGCGCAGTAACCGGCAAAATCGCGCCGAAGGATGTCGCTGCCGACTGGGCAATGG
AGCGCCTGCCGGCCCAGTATCAGCCCGTCATACTTGAAGCTAGACAGGCTTATCTTGGACAAGAAGAAGA
TCGCTTGGCCTCGCGCGCAGATCAGTTGGAAGAATTTGTCCACTACGTGAAAGGCGAGATCACCAAGGTA
GTCGGCAAATAACCCTCGAGCCACCCATGACCAAAATCCCTTAACGTGAGTTACGCGTCGTTCCACTGAG
CGTCAGACCCCGTAGAAAAGATCAAAGGATCTTCTTGAGATCCTTTTTTTCTGCGCGTAATCTGCTGCTT
GCAAACAAAAAAACCACCG
